>Addgene plasmid #158993 | Tol2-CAG::Palmbow | addgene full sequence | sequence record 311799 | Addgene NGS Result
GGCCGCCTTAAACAAGAATCTCTAGTTTTCTTTCTTGCTTTTACTTTTACTTCCTTAATACTCAAGTACA
ATTTTAATGGAGTACTTTTTTACTTTTACTCAAGTAAGATTCTAGCCAGATACTTTTACTTTTAATTGAG
TAAAATTTTCCCTAAGTACTTGTACTTTCACTTGAGTAAAATTTTTGAGTACTTTTTACACCTCTGATCG
ATGGATCCGCTGCATTAATGAATCGGCCAACGCGCGGGGAGAGGCGGTTTGCGTATTGGGCGCTCTTCCG
CTTCCTCGCTCACTGACTCGCTGCGCTCGGTCGTTCGGCTGCGGCGAGCGGTATCAGCTCACTCAAAGGC
GGTAATACGGTTATCCACAGAATCAGGGGATAACGCAGGAAAGAACATGTGAGCAAAAGGCCAGCAAAAG
GCCAGGAACCGTAAAAAGGCCGCGTTGCTGGCGTTTTTCCATAGGCTCCGCCCCCCTGACGAGCATCACA
AAAATCGACGCTCAAGTCAGAGGTGGCGAAACCCGACAGGACTATAAAGATACCAGGCGTTTCCCCCTGG
AAGCTCCCTCGTGCGCTCTCCTGTTCCGACCCTGCCGCTTACCGGATACCTGTCCGCCTTTCTCCCTTCG
GGAAGCGTGGCGCTTTCTCATAGCTCACGCTGTAGGTATCTCAGTTCGGTGTAGGTCGTTCGCTCCAAGC
TGGGCTGTGTGCACGAACCCCCCGTTCAGCCCGACCGCTGCGCCTTATCCGGTAACTATCGTCTTGAGTC
CAACCCGGTAAGACACGACTTATCGCCACTGGCAGCAGCCACTGGTAACAGGATTAGCAGAGCGAGGTAT
GTAGGCGGTGCTACAGAGTTCTTGAAGTGGTGGCCTAACTACGGCTACACTAGAAGAACAGTATTTGGTA
TCTGCGCTCTGCTGAAGCCAGTTACCTTCGGAAAAAGAGTTGGTAGCTCTTGATCCGGCAAACAAACCAC
CGCTGGTAGCGGTGGTTTTTTTGTTTGCAAGCAGCAGATTACGCGCAGAAAAAAAGGATCTCAAGAAGAT
CCTTTGATCTTTTCTACGGGGTCTGACGCTCAGTGGAACGAAAACTCACGTTAAGGGATTTTGGTCATGA
GATTATCAAAAAGGATCTTCACCTAGATCCTTTTAAATTAAAAATGAAGTTTTAAATCAATCTAAAGTAT
ATATGAGTAAACTTGGTCTGACAGTTACCAATGCTTAATCAGTGAGGCACCTATCTCAGCGATCTGTCTA
TTTCGTTCATCCATAGTTGCCTGACTCCCCGTCGTGTAGATAACTACGATACGGGAGGGCTTACCATCTG
GCCCCAGTGCTGCAATGATACCGCGAGACCCACGCTCACCGGCTCCAGATTTATCAGCAATAAACCAGCC
AGCCGGAAGGGCCGAGCGCAGAAGTGGTCCTGCAACTTTATCCGCCTCCATCCAGTCTATTAATTGTTGC
CGGGAAGCTAGAGTAAGTAGTTCGCCAGTTAATAGTTTGCGCAACGTTGTTGCCATTGCTACAGGCATCG
TGGTGTCACGCTCGTCGTTTGGTATGGCTTCATTCAGCTCCGGTTCCCAACGATCAAGGCGAGTTACATG
ATCCCCCATGTTGTGCAAAAAAGCGGTTAGCTCCTTCGGTCCTCCGATCGTTGTCAGAAGTAAGTTGGCC
GCAGTGTTATCACTCATGGTTATGGCAGCACTGCATAATTCTCTTACTGTCATGCCATCCGTAAGATGCT
TTTCTGTGACTGGTGAGTACTCAACCAAGTCATTCTGAGAATAGTGTATGCGGCGACCGAGTTGCTCTTG
CCCGGCGTCAATACGGGATAATACCGCGCCACATAGCAGAACTTTAAAAGTGCTCATCATTGGAAAACGT
TCTTCGGGGCGAAAACTCTCAAGGATCTTACCGCTGTTGAGATCCAGTTCGATGTAACCCACTCGTGCAC
CCAACTGATCTTCAGCATCTTTTACTTTCACCAGCGTTTCTGGGTGAGCAAAAACAGGAAGGCAAAATGC
CGCAAAAAAGGGAATAAGGGCGACACGGAAATGTTGAATACTCATACTCTTCCTTTTTCAATATTATTGA
AGCATTTATCAGGGTTATTGTCTCATGAGCGGATACATATTTGAATGTATTTAGAAAAATAAACAAATAG
GGGTTCCGCGCACATTTCCCCGAAAAGTGCCACCTGGGTCGACCAGAGGTGTAAAGTACTTGAGTAATTT
TACTTGATTACTGTACTTAAGTATTATTTTTGGGGATTTTTACTTTACTTGAGTACAATTAAAAATCAAT
ACTTTTACTTTTACTTAATTACATTTTTTTAGAAAAAAAAGTACTTTTTACTCCTTACAATTTTATTTAC
AGTCAAAAAGTACTTATTTTTTGGAGATCACTTGTCGACATTGATTATTGACTAGTTATTAATAGTAATC
AATTACGGGGTCATTAGTTCATAGCCCATATATGGAGTTCCGCGTTACATAACTTACGGTAAATGGCCCG
CCTGGCTGACCGCCCAACGACCCCCGCCCATTGACGTCAATAATGACGTATGTTCCCATAGTAACGCCAA
TAGGGACTTTCCATTGACGTCAATGGGTGGAGTATTTACGGTAAACTGCCCACTTGGCAGTACATCAAGT
GTATCATATGCCAAGTACGCCCCCTATTGACGTCAATGACGGTAAATGGCCCGCCTGGCATTATGCCCAG
TACATGACCTTATGGGACTTTCCTACTTGGCAGTACATCTACGTATTAGTCATCGCTATTACCATGGTCG
AGGTGAGCCCCACGTTCTGCTTCACTCTCCCCATCTCCCCCCCCTCCCCACCCCCAATTTTGTATTTATT
TATTTTTTAATTATTTTGTGCAGCGATGGGGGCGGGGGGGGGGGGGGGGCGCGCCRGGGGGGGGGGGGGG
GGGGGGGGGGSGGGGSGGGGSGAGGCGGAGAGGTGCGGCGGCAGCCAATCAGAGCGGCGCGCTCCGAAAG
TTTCCTTTTATGGCGAGGCGGCGGCGGCGGCGGCCCTATAAAAAGCGAAGCGCGCGGCGGGCGGGAGTCG
CTGCGCGCTGCCTTCGCCCCGTGCCCCGCTCCGCCGCCGCCTCGCGCCGCCCGCCCCGGCTCTGACTGAC
CGCGTTACTCCCACAGGTGAGCGGGCGGGACGGCCCTTCTCCTCCGGGCTGTAATTAGCGCTTGGTTTAA
TGACGGCTTGTTTCTTTTCTGTGGCTGCGTGAAAGCCTTGAGGGGCTCCGGGAGGGCCCTTTGTGCGGGG
GGAGCGGCTCGGGGGGTGCGTGCGTGTGTGTGTGCGTGGGGAGCGCCGCGTGCGGCTCCGCGCTGCCCGG
CGGCTGTGAGCGCTGCGGGCGCGGCGCGGGGCTTTGTGCGCTCCGCAGTGTGCGCGAGGGGAGCGCGGCC
GGGGGCGGTGCCCCGCGGTGCGGGGGGGGCTGCGAGGGGAACAAAGGCTGCGTGCGGGGTGTGTGCGTGG
GGGGGTGAGCAGGGGGTGTGGGCGCGTCGGTCGGGCTGCAACCCCCCCTGCACCCCCCTCCCCGAGTTGC
TGAGCACGGCCCGGCTTCGGGTGCGGGGCTCCGTACGGGGCGTGGCGCGGGGCTCGCCGTGCCGGGCGGG
GGGTGGCGGCAGGTGGGGGTGCCGGGCGGGGCGGGGCCGCCTCGGGCCGGGGRGGGCTCGGGGGAGGGGC
GCGGCGGCCCCCGGAGCGCCGGCGGCTGTCGAGGCGCGGCGAGCCGCAGCCATTGCCTTTTATGGTAATC
GTGCGAGAGGGCGCAGGGACTTCCTTTGTCCCAAATCTGTGCGGAGCCGAAATCTGGGAGGCGCCGCCGC
ACCCCCTCTAGCGGGCGCGGGGCGAAGCGGTGCGGCGCCGGCAGGAAGGAAATGGGCGGGGAGGGCCTTC
GTGCGTCGCCGCGCCGCCGTCCCCTTCTCCCTCTCCAGCCTCGGGGCTGTCCGCGGGGGGACGGCTGCCT
TCGGGGGGGACGGGGCAGGGCGGGGTTCGGCTTCTGGCGTGTGACCGGCGGCTCTAGAGCCTCTGCTAAC
CATGTTCATGCCTTCTTCTTTTTCCTACAGCTCCTGGGCAACGTGCTGGTTATTGTGCTGTCTCATCATT
TTGGCAAAGAATTCTAGCTAGCATAACTTCGTATAGTATACCTTATACGAAGTTATCTCGAGATAACTTC
GTATAGGATACTTTATACGAAGTTATACTGTCATAACTTCGTATAGCATACATTATACGAAGTTATCCCG
GGCCACC
[378 nt withheld, positions 4278-4655]
GACCCACCGGTCGCCACCATGGTCTCCAAGGGAGAGGAACTGTTCACAGGGGTGGTCCCCATCCTCGTGG
AACTGGACGGAGATGTCAATGGGCACAAGTTTAGTGTGAGGGGCGAGGGAGAAGGGGATGCTACAAACGG
CAAGCTGACCCTGAAGTTCATCTGCACCACAGGCAAGCTGCCAGTGCCCTGGCCTACACTCGTCACTACC
CTGTCACATGGCGTGCAGTGTTTTGCCAGATACCCCGACCACATGAAGCAGCATGATTTCTTTAAAAGCG
CCATGCCAGAGGGTTACGTGCAGGAACGGACCATCTTCTTTAAGGACGATGGGACTTATAAAACCCGCGC
TGAGGTGAAGTTCGAAGGAGACACACTCGTCAACCGAATCGAGCTGAAGGGGGTGGACTTCAAAGAAGAT
GGTAATATTCTCGGCCACAAGCTGGAGTACAACTTTAATAGCCATAACATCTATATCATGGCTGTCAAGC
AGAAAAACGGAATCAAGGTGAACTTCAAGATTCGGCACAATGTGGAAGACGGCTCCGTCCAGCTGGCAGA
TCATTACCAGCAGAACACTCCCATCGGTGACGGCCCAGTCCTCCTGCCCGATTCTCACTATCTCTCAACC
CAGAGCGTGCTGTCCAAGGACCCTAACGAGAAACGCGATCATATGGTGCTGCTGGAGTTTCGGACCGCCG
CCGGGATCACACTGGGTATGGACGAGCTGTACAAGTAATGAGATATCTCGACTGTGCCTTCTAGTTGCCA
GCCATCTGTTGTTTGCCCCTCCCCCGTGCCTTCCTTGACCCTGGAAGGTGCCACTCTCACTGTCCTTTCC
TAATAAAATGAGGAAATTGCATCGCATTGTCTGAGTAGGTGTCATTCTATTCTGGGGGGTGGGGTGGGGC
AGGACAGCAAGGGGGAGGATTGGGAAGACAATAGCAGGCATGCTGGGGATAACTTCGTATAGTATACCTT
ATACGAAGTTATTGGATCATCCGCCACCATGCTGTGCTGCATCCGCCGCACCAAGCCCGTGGAGAAGAAC
GAAGAGGCCGACCAGGAGCTGCAAAGCACCGTGCCCCGCGCCCGCGACCCTCCCGTGGCCACGATGGTGA
GCAAGGGCGAGGAGGATAACATGGCCATCATCAAGGAGTTCATGCGCTTCAAGGTCCACATGGAGGGCTC
CGTGAACGGCCACGAGTTCGAGATCGAGGGCGAGGGCGAGGGCCGCCCCTACGAGGGCACCCAGACCGCC
AAGCTGAAGGTGACCAAGGGTGGCCCCCTGCCCTTCGCCTGGGACATCCTGTCCCCTCAGTTCATGTACG
GCTCCAAGGCCTACGTGAAGCACCCCGCCGACATCCCCGACTACTTGAAGCTGTCCTTCCCCGAGGGCTT
CAAGTGGGAGCGCGTGATGAACTTCGAGGACGGCGGCGTGGTGACCGTGACCCAGGACTCCTCCCTCCAG
GACGGCGAGTTCATCTACAAGGTGAAGCTGCGCGGCACCAACTTCCCCTCCGACGGCCCCGTAATGCAGA
AGAAGACGATGGGCTGGGAGGCCTCCTCCGAGCGCATGTACCCCGAGGACGGCGCCCTGAAGGGCGAGAT
CAAGCAGAGGCTGAAGCTGAAGGACGGCGGCCACTACGACGCTGAGGTCAAGACCACCTACAAGGCCAAG
AAGCCCGTGCAGCTCCCCGGCGCCTACAACGTCAACATCAAGTTGGACATCACCTCCCACAACGAGGACT
ACACCATCGTGGAACAGTACGAACGCGCCGAGGGCCGCCACTCCACCGGCGGCATGGACGAGCTGTACAA
GTAAAGTGTGCCGCCGCGACCCTAGATCATAATCAGCCATACCACATTTGTAGAGGTTTTACTTGCTTTA
AAAAACCTCCCACACCTCCCCCTGAACCTGAAACATAAAATGAATGCAATTGTTGTTGTTAACTTGTTTA
TTGCAGCTTATAATGGTTACAAATAAAGCAATAGCATCACAAATTTCACAAATAAAGCATTTTTTTCACT
GCATTCTAGTTGTGGTTTGTCCAAACTCATCAATGTAATTTAAATATAACTTCGTATAGGATACTTTATA
CGAAGTTATTGCCGCCACCATGCTGTGCTGCATCCGCCGCACCAAGCCCGTGGAGAAGAACGAAGAGGCC
GACCAGGAGCTGCAAAGCACCGTGCCCCGCGCCCGCGACCCTCCCGTGGCCACGATGGTGAGCAAGGGCG
AGGAGCTGTTCACCGGGGTGGTGCCCATCCTGGTCGAGCTGGACGGCGACGTAAACGGCCACAAGTTCAG
CGTGTCCGGCGAGGGCGAGGGCGATGCCACCTACGGCAAGCTGACCCTGAAGTTCATCTGCACCACCGGC
AAGCTGCCCGTGCCCTGGCCCACCCTCGTGACCACCTTCGGCTACGGCCTCCAGTGCTTCGCCCGCTACC
CCGACCACATGAAGCAGCACGACTTCTTCAAGTCCGCCATGCCCGAAGGCTACGTCCAGGAGCGCACCAT
CTTCTTCAAGGACGACGGCAACTACAAGACCCGCGCCGAGGTGAAGTTCGAGGGCGACACCCTGGTGAAC
CGCATCGAGCTGAAGGGCATCGACTTCAAGGAGGACGGCAACATCCTGGGGCACAAGCTGGAGTACAACT
ACAACAGCCACAACGTCTATATCATGGCCGACAAGCAGAAGAACGGCATCAAGGTGAACTTCAAGATCCG
CCACAACATCGAGGACGGCAGCGTGCAGCTCGCCGACCACTACCAGCAGAACACCCCCATCGGCGACGGC
CCCGTGCTGCTGCCCGACAACCACTACCTGAGCTACCAGTCCAAGCTGAGCAAAGACCCCAACGAGAAGC
GCGATCACATGGTCCTGCTGGAGTTCGTGACCGCCGCCGGGATCACTCTCGGCATGGACGAGCTGTACAA
GTAAAGTGGCCGCGACTCCAGATCATAATCAGCCATACCACATTTGTAGAGGTTTTACTTGCTTTAAAAA
ACCTCCCACACCTCCCCCTGAACCTGAAACATAAAATGAATGCAATTGTTGTTGTTAACTTGTTTATTGC
AGCTTATAATGGTTACAAATAAAGCAATAGCATCACAAATTTCACAAATAAAGCATTTTTTTCACTGCAT
TCTAGTTGTGGTTTGTCCAAACTCATCAATGTATCATAACTTCGTATAGCATACATTATACGAAGTTATA
GCCGCCACCATGCTGTGCTGCATCCGCCGCACCAAGCCCGTGGAGAAGAACGAAGAGGCCGACCAGGAGC
TGCAAAGCACCGTGCCCCGCGCCCGCGACCCTCCCGTGGCCACGATGGTGAGCAAGGGCGAGGAGCTGTT
CACCGGGGTGGTGCCCATCCTGGTCGAGCTGGACGGCGACGTAAACGGCCACAAGTTCAGCGTGTCCGGC
GAGGGCGAGGGCGATGCCACCTACGGCAAGCTGACCCTGAAGTTCATCTGCACCACCGGCAAGCTGCCCG
TGCCCTGGCCCACCCTCGTGACCACCCTGACCTGGGGCGTGCAGTGCTTCGCCCGCTACCCCGACCACAT
GAAGCAGCACGACTTCTTCAAGTCCGCCATGCCCGAAGGCTACGTCCAGGAGCGCACCATCTTCTTCAAG
GACGACGGCAACTACAAGACCCGCGCCGAGGTGAAGTTCGAGGGCGACACCCTGGTGAACCGCATCGAGC
TGAAGGGCATCGACTTCAAGGAGGACGGCAACATCCTGGGGCACAAGCTGGAGTACAACGCCATCAGCGA
CAACGTCTATATCACCGCCGACAAGCAGAAGAACGGCATCAAGGCCAACTTCAAGATCCGCCACAACATC
GAGGACGGCAGCGTGCAGCTCGCCGACCACTACCAGCAGAACACCCCCATCGGCGACGGCCCCGTGCTGC
TGCCCGACAACCACTACCTGAGCACCCAGTCCAAGCTGAGCAAAGACCCCAACGAGAAGCGCGATCACAT
GGTCCTGCTGGAGTTCGTGACCGCCGCCGGGATCACTCTCGGCATGGACGAGCTGTACAAGTAAAGCGGG
CGCGACTCCAGATCATAATCAGCCATACCACATTTGTAGAGGTTTTACTTGCTTTAAAAAACCTCCCACA
CCTCCCCCTGAACCTGAAACATAAAATGAATGCAATTGTTGTTGTTAACTTGTTTATTGCAGCTTATAAT
GGTTACAAATAAAGCAATAGCATCACAAATTTCACAAATAAAGCATTTTTTTCACTGCATTCTAGTTGTG
GTTTGTCCAAACTCATCAATGTATCCGCTCGAAGTTCCTATTCTCTAGAAAGTATAGGAACTTCCCCAGC
TTGGCGCGCCTAGTTATTAATGC
Features (pLannotate 1.2.2; 29 found; start..end, strand, type, name):
    219..273     -  CDS            lacI (fragment): lac repressor; lacI; The lac repressor binds to the lac operator to inhibit transcription in E. coli. This inhibition can be relieved by adding lactose or isopropyl-β-D-thiogalactopyranoside (IPTG).
    456..1044    -  rep_origin     ori: high-copy-number ColE1/pMB1/pBR322/pUC origin of replication
   1215..2075    -  CDS            AmpR: β-lactamase; bla; confers resistance to ampicillin, carbenicillin, and related antibiotics
   2076..2180    -  promoter       AmpR promoter: bla
   2417..2796    +  enhancer       CMV enhancer: human cytomegalovirus immediate early enhancer
   2798..3073    +  promoter       chicken β-actin promoter: No description available
   3074..4090    +  intron         chimeric intron: chimera between introns from chicken β-actin and rabbit β-globin
   4153..4186    +  protein_bind   loxN: Cre-mediated recombination occurs in the 8-bp core sequence (GTATACCT). loxN sites are compatible with each other, but incompatible with loxP or lox2272 sites. Cre recombinase
   4193..4226    +  protein_bind   lox2272: Cre-mediated recombination occurs in the 8-bp core sequence (GGATACTT). lox2272 sites are compatible with each other, but incompatible with loxP or loxN sites (Lee and Saito, 1988). Cre recombinase
   4233..4266    +  protein_bind   loxP: Cre-mediated recombination occurs in the 8-bp core sequence (GCATACAT). Cre recombinase
   4278..4655    +  CDS            H2BC12 (sequence withheld): H2B1K_HUMAN - Also known as H2BFT Experimental evidence at protein level: Swiss-Prot protein existence level 1. Has broad antibacterial activity. May contribute to the formation of the functional antimicrobial barrier of the colonic epithelium, and to the bactericidal activity of amniotic fluid. From Homo sapiens (Human).
   4674..5390    +  CDS            EBFP2: EBFP2 is a basic (constitutively fluorescent) blue fluorescent protein published in 2007, derived from Aequorea victoria. It is reported to be a rapidly-maturing monomer with moderate acid sensitivity.
   5407..5614    +  polyA_signal   bGH poly(A) signal: bovine growth hormone polyadenylation signal
   5614..5647    +  protein_bind   loxN: Cre-mediated recombination occurs in the 8-bp core sequence (GTATACCT). loxN sites are compatible with each other, but incompatible with loxP or lox2272 sites. Cre recombinase
   5664..5729    +  CDS            gap43 (fragment): NEUM_CARAU - Experimental evidence at transcript level: Swiss-Prot protein existence level 2. This protein is associated with nerve growth. It is a major component of the motile 'growth cones' that form the tips of elongating axons. Plays a role in axonal and dendritic filopodia induction (By similarity). From Carassius auratus (Goldfish).
   5769..6476    +  CDS            mCherry: mCherry is a basic (constitutively fluorescent) red fluorescent protein published in 2004, derived from Discosoma sp.. It is reported to be a very rapidly-maturing monomer with low acid sensitivity.
   6500..6583    +  CDS            large T antigen (fragment): large T antigen from SV40 (simian virus 40)
   6606..6687    +  polyA_signal   SV40 poly(A) signal: SV40 polyadenylation signal
   6731..6764    +  protein_bind   lox2272: Cre-mediated recombination occurs in the 8-bp core sequence (GGATACTT). lox2272 sites are compatible with each other, but incompatible with loxP or loxN sites (Lee and Saito, 1988). Cre recombinase
   6775..6840    +  CDS            gap43 (fragment): NEUM_CARAU - Experimental evidence at transcript level: Swiss-Prot protein existence level 2. This protein is associated with nerve growth. It is a major component of the motile 'growth cones' that form the tips of elongating axons. Plays a role in axonal and dendritic filopodia induction (By similarity). From Carassius auratus (Goldfish).
   6880..7596    +  CDS            mEYFP: mEYFP is a basic (constitutively fluorescent) yellow fluorescent protein published in 2002, derived from Aequorea victoria. It is reported to be a very rapidly-maturing monomer.
   7616..7699    +  CDS            large T antigen (fragment): large T antigen from SV40 (simian virus 40)
   7722..7803    +  polyA_signal   SV40 poly(A) signal: SV40 polyadenylation signal
   7841..7874    +  protein_bind   loxP: Cre-mediated recombination occurs in the 8-bp core sequence (GCATACAT). Cre recombinase
   7885..7950    +  CDS            gap43 (fragment): NEUM_CARAU - Experimental evidence at transcript level: Swiss-Prot protein existence level 2. This protein is associated with nerve growth. It is a major component of the motile 'growth cones' that form the tips of elongating axons. Plays a role in axonal and dendritic filopodia induction (By similarity). From Carassius auratus (Goldfish).
   7990..8709    +  CDS            mCerulean: enhanced monomeric variant of CFP (Rizzo et al., 2004) mammalian codon-optimized
   8726..8809    +  CDS            large T antigen (fragment): large T antigen from SV40 (simian virus 40)
   8832..8913    +  polyA_signal   SV40 poly(A) signal: SV40 polyadenylation signal
   8956..8989    +  protein_bind   FRT (minimal): supports FLP-mediated excision but not integration (Turan and Bode, 2011) FLP recombinase from the Saccharomyces cerevisiae 2μ plasmid
