[The description below was written by a language model from this plasmid's Addgene catalogue record and pLannotate feature annotations shown in this document.]
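Description:
Tol2-CAG::Palmbow is a Brainbow-type multicolor reporter built on a pCX mammalian expression backbone and designed for genomic integration as a Tol2 transposon. It is maintained in E. coli through a high-copy ColE1/pUC origin and an ampicillin resistance gene. The Tol2 transposon arms implied by the name and stated purpose are not annotated in the feature table, so their positions cannot be confirmed from it. A single minimal FRT site lies downstream of the cassette, and the record does not explain its role.

The roughly 7 kb synthetic Palmbow insert is driven by the CAG promoter (CMV enhancer, chicken β-actin promoter and chimeric intron). Directly after the promoter sit three mutually incompatible Cre target sites in tandem: loxN, lox2272 and loxP. Next comes a default cassette encoding human histone H2B fused to EBFP2 with a bGH polyadenylation signal, so unrecombined cells show blue nuclei, which the record lists as the marker. Three further units follow, each preceded by the partner of one upstream lox site: loxN before mCherry, lox2272 before mEYFP and loxP before mCerulean. Each has its own SV40 polyadenylation signal and an N-terminal GAP43-derived palmitoylation motif that targets the fluorescent protein to membranes.

Cre recombines only matching sites, so it makes one of three mutually exclusive excisions, placing a single color next to the promoter at random. When several transposon copies integrate, independent outcomes combine into many hues. This supports membrane-restricted multicolor labeling for tracking cells and their lineages.
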