Addgene plasmid #158993: Tol2-CAG::Palmbow
Purpose: Multicolor membrane-restricted labeling with a genome-integrating Tol2 transposon vector (randomly expressing palmitoylated mCherry, mEYFP or mCerulean upon Cre recombination)
Depositing lab: Jean Livet. Depositing organization: INSERM U968, Institut de la Vision. Publication: Multiplex cell and lineage tracking with combinatorial labels. Loulier K, Barry R, Mahou P, Le Franc Y, Supatto W, Matho KS, Ieng S, Fouquet S, Dupin E, Benosman R, Chedotal A, Beaurepaire E, Morin X, Livet J. Neuron. 2014 Feb 5;81(3):505-20. doi: 10.1016/j.neuron.2013.12.016. PubMed 24507188.
Backbone
  Vector backbone: pCX
  Backbone manufacturer: Genscript inc
  Backbone size w/o insert (bp): 2006
  Vector type: Mammalian Expression
  Selectable markers: H2B-EBFP2
Growth in bacteria
  Bacterial resistance: Ampicillin, 100 μg/mL
  Growth temperature: 37°C
  Growth strain: DH5alpha
  Copy number: High Copy
Gene/Insert
  Gene/Insert name: Palmbow
  Species: Synthetic
  Insert size (bp): 7004
  Promoter: CAG
  Tag / fusion protein: The default expressed EBFP2 is fused to H2B; other FPs have a palmitoyl N tag (N terminal on insert)
  Cloning method: Restriction Enzyme; 5′ cloning site Unknown (unknown if destroyed)
Terms and licenses: Academic/Nonprofit Terms; Industry Terms: Not Available to Industry
How to cite: Tol2-CAG::Palmbow was a gift from Jean Livet (Addgene plasmid # 158993 ; http://n2t.net/addgene:158993 ; RRID:Addgene_158993)
